Addgene plasmid #83680: MSCV-6NBC-GFP-PGK-Puro-Barcode3
Purpose: individual 6N barcode to make barcoded cell line variants
Depositing lab: Monte Winslow. Depositing organization: Stanford University. Publication: An in vivo multiplexed small-molecule screening platform. Gruner BM, Schulze CJ, Yang D, Ogasawara D, Dix MM, Rogers ZN, Chuang CH, McFarland CD, Chiou SH, Brown JM, Cravatt BF, Bogyo M, Winslow MM. Nat Methods. 2016 Sep 12. doi: 10.1038/nmeth.3992. PubMed 27617390.
Backbone
  Vector backbone: MSCV
  Vector type: Retroviral
  Selectable markers: Puromycin
Growth in bacteria
  Bacterial resistance: Ampicillin, 100 μg/mL
  Growth temperature: 37°C
  Growth strain: DH5alpha
  Copy number: High Copy
Gene/Insert
  Gene/Insert name: Barcode3
  Species: Synthetic
  Cloning method: Restriction Enzyme; 5′ cloning site BglII (destroyed during cloning); 3′ cloning site EcoRI (not destroyed)
  Sequencing primers: 5′ CCCTTGAACCTCCTCGTTCGACC
Terms and licenses: Academic/Nonprofit Terms; Industry Terms: Not Available to Industry
How to cite: MSCV-6NBC-GFP-PGK-Puro-Barcode3 was a gift from Monte Winslow (Addgene plasmid # 83680 ; http://n2t.net/addgene:83680 ; RRID:Addgene_83680)
