[The description below was written by a language model from this plasmid's Addgene catalogue record and pLannotate feature annotations shown in this document.]
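Description:
MSCV-6NBC-GFP-PGK-Puro-Barcode3 is a gammaretroviral transfer vector built on the murine stem cell virus (MSCV) backbone, about 7 kb in size, designed to stably mark mammalian cells with a defined short DNA barcode. It is propagated in E. coli through a high-copy ColE1/pUC-type origin with ampicillin selection (AmpR under its own bla promoter). The remaining bacterial annotations (lac promoter/operator, and fragments of lacI, lacZα, rop, bom and TcR) are backbone remnants with no evident functional role.

The proviral region is bounded by the MESV-derived 5′ and 3′ LTRs. Downstream of the 5′ LTR lie the Ψ packaging signal and a truncated, start-codon-less MMLV gag segment, which together promote efficient encapsidation of the genomic RNA when gag, pol and env are supplied in trans by a packaging system. EGFP follows with no dedicated internal promoter annotated, so it is presumably transcribed from the 5′ LTR. A mouse PGK promoter then drives puromycin N-acetyltransferase, so transduced cells can be both tracked by fluorescence and selected with puromycin. The insert is a synthetic sequence, "Barcode3", a single fixed member of a six-nucleotide (6N) barcode series, cloned between a BglII site (destroyed) and an EcoRI site (retained). The barcode is too small to be annotated in the feature table, so the record does not show its exact position relative to EGFP.

The stated purpose is to generate barcoded variants of cell lines, each carrying an individual heritable tag. The associated publication describes an in vivo multiplexed small-molecule screening platform, which suggests that differently barcoded populations are pooled and later distinguished by reading the barcode.
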