Features (pLannotate 1.2.2; 19 found; start..end, strand, type, name):
    579..920     +  misc_feature   MESV Ψ: packaging signal of murine embryonic stem cell virus
    987..1403    +  CDS            gag (truncated): truncated Moloney murine leukemia virus (MMLV) gag gene lacking the start codon
   1427..2143    +  CDS            EGFP: EGFP is a basic (constitutively fluorescent) green fluorescent protein published in 1996, derived from Aequorea victoria. It is reported to be a rapidly-maturing weak dimer with moderate acid sensitivity.
   2161..2660    +  promoter       PGK promoter: mouse phosphoglycerate kinase 1 promoter
   2681..3280    +  CDS            PuroR: puromycin N-acetyltransferase; pac from Streptomyces alboniger; confers resistance to puromycin
   3380..3894    +  LTR            3' LTR: 3' long terminal repeat from murine embryonic stem cell virus
   4087..4103    -  protein_bind   lac operator: The lac repressor binds to the lac operator to inhibit transcription in E. coli. This inhibition can be relieved by adding lactose or isopropyl-β-D-thiogalactopyranoside (IPTG). lac repressor encoded by lacI
   4111..4141    -  promoter       lac promoter: promoter for the E. coli lac operon
   4156..4177    -  protein_bind   CAP binding site: CAP binding activates transcription in the presence of cAMP. E. coli catabolite activator protein
   4190..4282    -  CDS            lacI (fragment): lac repressor; lacI; The lac repressor binds to the lac operator to inhibit transcription in E. coli. This inhibition can be relieved by adding lactose or isopropyl-β-D-thiogalactopyranoside (IPTG).
   4465..5053    -  rep_origin     ori: high-copy-number ColE1/pMB1/pBR322/pUC origin of replication
   5224..6084    -  CDS            AmpR: β-lactamase; bla; confers resistance to ampicillin, carbenicillin, and related antibiotics
   6085..6189    -  promoter       AmpR promoter: bla
   6284..6319    +  CDS            rop (fragment): Rop protein, which maintains plasmids at low copy number; rop
   6421..6520    +  misc_feature   bom (fragment): basis of mobility region from pBR322
   6526..6675    -  CDS            lacZα (fragment): LacZα fragment of β-galactosidase; lacZ fragment
   6675..6876    -  CDS            TcR (fragment): tetracycline efflux protein; tet; confers resistance to tetracycline
   6877..6975    +  CDS            env (fragment): murine leukemia virus gPr80 envelope polyprotein precursor; env; proteolytically cleaved into gp70SU and p15TM subunits
   7017..515     +  LTR            5' LTR (across the origin): 5' long terminal repeat from murine embryonic stem cell virus
>Addgene plasmid #83680 | MSCV-6NBC-GFP-PGK-Puro-Barcode3 | depositor full sequence | sequence record 159792 | Full Sequence
TGAAAGACCCCACCTGTAGGTTTGGCAAGCTAGCTTAAGTAACGCCATTTTGCAAGGCATGGAAAATACA
TAACTGAGAATAGAGAAGTTCAGATCAAGGTTAGGAACAGAGAGACAGCAGAATATGGGCCAAACAGGAT
ATCTGTGGTAAGCAGTTCCTGCCCCGGCTCAGGGCCAAGAACAGATGGTCCCCAGATGCGGTCCCGCCCT
CAGCAGTTTCTAGAGAACCATCAGATGTTTCCAGGGTGCCCCAAGGACCTGAAATGACCCTGTGCCTTAT
TTGAACTAACCAATCAGTTCGCTTCTCGCTTCTGTTCGCGCGCTTCTGCTCCCCGAGCTCAATAAAAGAG
CCCACAACCCCTCACTCGGCGCGCCAGTCCTCCGATAGACTGCGTCGCCCGGGTACCCGTATTCCCAATA
AAGCCTCTTGCTGTTTGCATCCGAATCGTGGACTCGCTGATCCTTGGGAGGGTCTCCTCAGATTGATTGA
CTGCCCACCTCGGGGGTCTTTCATTTGGAGGTTCCACCGAGATTTGGAGACCCCTGCCCAGGGACCACCG
ACCCCCCCGCCGGGAGGTAAGCTGGCCAGCGGTCGTTTCGTGTCTGTCTCTGTCTTTGTGCGTGTTTGTG
CCGGCATCTAATGTTTGCGCCTGCGTCTGTACTAGTTAGCTAACTAGCTCTGTATCTGGCGGACCCGTGG
TGGAACTGACGAGTTCTGAACACCCGGCCGCAACCCTGGGAGACGTCCCAGGGACTTTGGGGGCCGTTTT
TGTGGCCCGACCTGAGGAAGGGAGTCGATGTGGAATCCGACCCCGTCAGGATATGTGGTTCTGGTAGGAG
ACGAGAACCTAAAACAGTTCCCGCCTCCGTCTGAATTTTTGCTTTCGGTTTGGAACCGAAGCCGCGCGTC
TTGTCTGCTGCAGCGCTGCAGCATCGTTCTGTGTTGTCTCTGTCTGACTGTGTTTCTGTATTTGTCTGAA
AATTAGGGCCAGACTGTTACCACTCCCTTAAGTTTGACCTTAGGTCACTGGAAAGATGTCGAGCGGATCG
CTCACAACCAGTCGGTAGATGTCAAGAAGAGACGTTGGGTTACCTTCTGCTCTGCAGAATGGCCAACCTT
TAACGTCGGATGGCCGCGAGACGGCACCTTTAACCGAGACCTCATCACCCAGGTTAAGATCAAGGTCTTT
TCACCTGGCCCGCATGGACACCCAGACCAGGTCCCCTACATCGTGACCTGGGAAGCCTTGGCTTTTGACC
CCCCTCCCTGGGTCAAGCCCTTTGTACACCCTAAGCCTCCGCCTCCTCTTCCTCCATCCGCCCCGTCTCT
CCCCCTTGAACCTCCTCGTTCGACCCCGCCTCGATCCTCCCTTTATCCAGCCCTCACTCCTTCTCTAGGC
GCCGGAATTAGATCCATATCCCCACCATGGTGAGCAAGGGCGAGGAGCTGTTCACCGGGGTGGTGCCCAT
CCTGGTCGAGCTGGACGGCGACGTAAACGGCCACAAGTTCAGCGTGTCCGGCGAGGGCGAGGGCGATGCC
ACCTACGGCAAGCTGACCCTGAAGTTCATCTGCACCACCGGCAAGCTGCCCGTGCCCTGGCCCACCCTCG
TGACCACCCTGACCTACGGCGTGCAGTGCTTCAGCCGCTACCCCGACCACATGAAGCAGCACGACTTCTT
CAAGTCCGCCATGCCCGAAGGCTACGTCCAGGAGCGCACCATCTTCTTCAAGGACGACGGCAACTACAAG
ACCCGCGCCGAGGTGAAGTTCGAGGGCGACACCCTGGTGAACCGCATCGAGCTGAAGGGCATCGACTTCA
AGGAGGACGGCAACATCCTGGGGCACAAGCTGGAGTACAACTACAACAGCCACAACGTCTATATCATGGC
CGACAAGCAGAAGAACGGCATCAAGGTGAACTTCAAGATCCGCCACAACATCGAGGACGGCAGCGTGCAG
CTCGCCGACCACTACCAGCAGAACACCCCCATCGGCGACGGCCCCGTGCTGCTGCCCGACAACCACTACC
TGAGCACCCAGTCCGCCCTGAGCAAAGACCCCAACGAGAAGCGCGATCACATGGTCCTGCTGGAGTTCGT
GACCGCCGCCGGGATCACTCTCGGCATGGACGAGCTGTACAAGTAGCGGAGAATTCTACCGGGTAGGGGA
GGCGCTTTTCCCAAGGCAGTCTGGAGCATGCGCTTTAGCAGCCCCGCTGGGCACTTGGCGCTACACAAGT
GGCCTCTGGCCTCGCACACATTCCACATCCACCGGTAGGCGCCAACCGGCTCCGTTCTTTGGTGGCCCCT
TCGCGCCACCTTCTACTCCTCCCCTAGTCAGGAAGTTCCCCCCCGCCCCGCAGCTCGCGTCGTGCAGGAC
GTGACAAATGGAAGTAGCACGTCTCACTAGTCTCGTGCAGATGGACAGCACCGCTGAGCAATGGAAGCGG
GTAGGCCTTTGGGGCAGCGGCCAATAGCAGCTTTGCTCCTTCGCTTTCTGGGCTCAGAGGCTGGGAAGGG
GTGGGTCCGGGGGCGGGCTCAGGGGCGGGCTCAGGGGCGGGGCGGGCGCCCGAAGGTCCTCCGGAGGCCC
GGCATTCTGCACGCTTCAAAAGCGCACGTCTGCCGCGCTGTTCTCCTCTTCCTCATCTCCGGGCCTTTCG
ACCTGCAGCCCAAGCTTACCATGACCGAGTACAAGCCCACGGTGCGCCTCGCCACCCGCGACGACGTCCC
CAGGGCCGTACGCACCCTCGCCGCCGCGTTCGCCGACTACCCCGCCACGCGCCACACCGTCGATCCGGAC
CGCCACATCGAGCGGGTCACCGAGCTGCAAGAACTCTTCCTCACGCGCGTCGGGCTCGACATCGGCAAGG
TGTGGGTCGCGGACGACGGCGCCGCGGTGGCGGTCTGGACCACGCCGGAGAGCGTCGAAGCGGGGGCGGT
GTTCGCCGAGATCGGCCCGCGCATGGCCGAGTTGAGCGGTTCCCGGCTGGCCGCGCAGCAACAGATGGAA
GGCCTCCTGGCGCCGCACCGGCCCAAGGAGCCCGCGTGGTTCCTGGCCACCGTCGGCGTCTCGCCCGACC
ACCAGGGCAAGGGTCTGGGCAGCGCCGTCGTGCTCCCCGGAGTGGAGGCGGCCGAGCGCGCCGGGGTGCC
CGCCTTCCTGGAGACCTCCGCGCCCCGCAACCTCCCCTTCTACGAGCGGCTCGGCTTCACCGTCACCGCC
GACGTCGAGGTGCCCGAAGGACCGCGCACCTGGTGCATGACCCGCAAGCCCGGTGCCTGACGCCCGCCCC
ACGACCCGCAGCGCCCGACCGAAAGGAGCGCACGACCCCATGCATCGATAAAATAAAAGATTTTATTTAG
TCTCCAGAAAAAGGGGGGAATGAAAGACCCCACCTGTAGGTTTGGCAAGCTAGCTTAAGTAACGCCATTT
TGCAAGGCATGGAAAATACATAACTGAGAATAGAGAAGTTCAGATCAAGGTTAGGAACAGAGAGACAGCA
GAATATGGGCCAAACAGGATATCTGTGGTAAGCAGTTCCTGCCCCGGCTCAGGGCCAAGAACAGATGGTC
CCCAGATGCGGTCCCGCCCTCAGCAGTTTCTAGAGAACCATCAGATGTTTCCAGGGTGCCCCAAGGACCT
GAAATGACCCTGTGCCTTATTTGAACTAACCAATCAGTTCGCTTCTCGCTTCTGTTCGCGCGCTTCTGCT
CCCCGAGCTCAATAAAAGAGCCCACAACCCCTCACTCGGCGCGCCAGTCCTCCGATAGACTGCGTCGCCC
GGGTACCCGTGTATCCAATAAACCCTCTTGCAGTTGCATCCGACTTGTGGTCTCGCTGTTCCTTGGGAGG
GTCTCCTCTGAGTGATTGACTACCCGTCAGCGGGGGTCTTTCATGGGTAACAGTTTCTTGAAGTTGGAGA
ACAACATTCTGAGGGTAGGAGTCGAATATTAAGTAATCCTGACTCAATTAGCCACTGTTTTGAATCCACA
TACTCCAATACTCCTGAAATAGTTCATTATGGACAGCGCAGAAGAGCTGGGGAGAATTAATTCGTAATCA
TGGTCATAGCTGTTTCCTGTGTGAAATTGTTATCCGCTCACAATTCCACACAACATACGAGCCGGAAGCA
TAAAGTGTAAAGCCTGGGGTGCCTAATGAGTGAGCTAACTCACATTAATTGCGTTGCGCTCACTGCCCGC
TTTCCAGTCGGGAAACCTGTCGTGCCAGCTGCATTAATGAATCGGCCAACGCGCGGGGAGAGGCGGTTTG
CGTATTGGGCGCTCTTCCGCTTCCTCGCTCACTGACTCGCTGCGCTCGGTCGTTCGGCTGCGGCGAGCGG
TATCAGCTCACTCAAAGGCGGTAATACGGTTATCCACAGAATCAGGGGATAACGCAGGAAAGAACATGTG
AGCAAAAGGCCAGCAAAAGGCCAGGAACCGTAAAAAGGCCGCGTTGCTGGCGTTTTTCCATAGGCTCCGC
CCCCCTGACGAGCATCACAAAAATCGACGCTCAAGTCAGAGGTGGCGAAACCCGACAGGACTATAAAGAT
ACCAGGCGTTTCCCCCTGGAAGCTCCCTCGTGCGCTCTCCTGTTCCGACCCTGCCGCTTACCGGATACCT
GTCCGCCTTTCTCCCTTCGGGAAGCGTGGCGCTTTCTCATAGCTCACGCTGTAGGTATCTCAGTTCGGTG
TAGGTCGTTCGCTCCAAGCTGGGCTGTGTGCACGAACCCCCCGTTCAGCCCGACCGCTGCGCCTTATCCG
GTAACTATCGTCTTGAGTCCAACCCGGTAAGACACGACTTATCGCCACTGGCAGCAGCCACTGGTAACAG
GATTAGCAGAGCGAGGTATGTAGGCGGTGCTACAGAGTTCTTGAAGTGGTGGCCTAACTACGGCTACACT
AGAAGGACAGTATTTGGTATCTGCGCTCTGCTGAAGCCAGTTACCTTCGGAAAAAGAGTTGGTAGCTCTT
GATCCGGCAAACAAACCACCGCTGGTAGCGGTGGTTTTTTTGTTTGCAAGCAGCAGATTACGCGCAGAAA
AAAAGGATCTCAAGAAGATCCTTTGATCTTTTCTACGGGGTCTGACGCTCAGTGGAACGAAAACTCACGT
TAAGGGATTTTGGTCATGAGATTATCAAAAAGGATCTTCACCTAGATCCTTTTAAATTAAAAATGAAGTT
TTAAATCAATCTAAAGTATATATGAGTAAACTTGGTCTGACAGTTACCAATGCTTAATCAGTGAGGCACC
TATCTCAGCGATCTGTCTATTTCGTTCATCCATAGTTGCCTGACTCCCCGTCGTGTAGATAACTACGATA
CGGGAGGGCTTACCATCTGGCCCCAGTGCTGCAATGATACCGCGAGACCCACGCTCACCGGCTCCAGATT
TATCAGCAATAAACCAGCCAGCCGGAAGGGCCGAGCGCAGAAGTGGTCCTGCAACTTTATCCGCCTCCAT
CCAGTCTATTAATTGTTGCCGGGAAGCTAGAGTAAGTAGTTCGCCAGTTAATAGTTTGCGCAACGTTGTT
GCCATTGCTACAGGCATCGTGGTGTCACGCTCGTCGTTTGGTATGGCTTCATTCAGCTCCGGTTCCCAAC
GATCAAGGCGAGTTACATGATCCCCCATGTTGTGCAAAAAAGCGGTTAGCTCCTTCGGTCCTCCGATCGT
TGTCAGAAGTAAGTTGGCCGCAGTGTTATCACTCATGGTTATGGCAGCACTGCATAATTCTCTTACTGTC
ATGCCATCCGTAAGATGCTTTTCTGTGACTGGTGAGTACTCAACCAAGTCATTCTGAGAATAGTGTATGC
GGCGACCGAGTTGCTCTTGCCCGGCGTCAATACGGGATAATACCGCGCCACATAGCAGAACTTTAAAAGT
GCTCATCATTGGAAAACGTTCTTCGGGGCGAAAACTCTCAAGGATCTTACCGCTGTTGAGATCCAGTTCG
ATGTAACCCACTCGTGCACCCAACTGATCTTCAGCATCTTTTACTTTCACCAGCGTTTCTGGGTGAGCAA
AAACAGGAAGGCAAAATGCCGCAAAAAAGGGAATAAGGGCGACACGGAAATGTTGAATACTCATACTCTT
CCTTTTTCAATATTATTGAAGCATTTATCAGGGTTATTGTCTCATGAGCGGATACATATTTGAATGTATT
TAGAAAAATAAACAAATAGGGGTTCCGCGCACATTTCCCCGAAAAGTGCCACCTGACGTCTAAGAAACCA
TTATTATCATGACATTAACCTATAAAAATAGGCGTATCACGAGGCCCTTTCGTCTCGCGCGTTTCGGTGA
TGACGGTGAAAACCTCTGACACATGCAGCTCCCGGAGACGGTCACAGCTTGTCTGTAAGCGGATGCCGGG
AGCAGACAAGCCCGTCAGGGCGCGTCAGCGGGTGTTGGCGGGTGTCGGGGCTGGCTTAACTATGCGGCAT
CAGAGCAGATTGTACTGAGAGTGCACCATATGCGGTGTGAAATACCGCACAGATGCGTAAGGAGAAAATA
CCGCATCAGGCGCCATTCGCCATTCAGGCTGCGCAACTGTTGGGAAGGGCGATCGGTGCGGGCCTCTTCG
CTATTACGCCAGCTGGCGAAAGGGGGATGTGCTGCAAGGCGATTAAGTTGGGTAACGCCAGGGTTTTCCC
AGTCACGACGTTGTAAAACGACGGCGCAAGGAATGGTGCATGCAAGGAGATGGCGCCCAACAGTCCCCCG
GCCACGGGGCCTGCCACCATACCCACGCCGAAACAAGCGCTCATGAGCCCGAAGTGGCGAGCCCGATCTT
CCCCATCGGTGATGTCGGCGATATAGGCGCCAGCAACCGCACCTGTGGCGCCGGTGATGCCGGCCACGAT
GCGTCCGGCGTAGAGGCGATTAGTCCAATTTGTTAAAGACAGGATATCAGTGGTCCAGGCTCTAGTTTTG
ACTCAACAATATCACCAGCTGAAGCCTATAGAGTACGAGCCATAGATAAAATAAAAGATTTTATTTAGTC
TCCAGAAAAAGGGGGGAA
