>Addgene plasmid #83680 | MSCV-6NBC-GFP-PGK-Puro-Barcode3 | addgene partial sequence | sequence record 165127 | pLXSN5 5'-CCCTTGAACCTCCTCGTTCGACC-3'
TCCAGCCCTCACTCCTTCTCTAGGCGCCGGAATTAGATCCATATCCCCACCATGGTGAGCAAGGGCGAGG
AGCTGTTCACCGGGGTGGTGCCCATCCTGGTCGAGCTGGACGGCGACGTAAACGGCCACAAGTTCAGCGT
GTCCGGCGAGGGCGAGGGCGATGCCACCTACGGCAAGCTGACCCTGAAGTTCATCTGCACCACCGGCAAG
CTGCCCGTGCCCTGGCCCACCCTCGTGACCACCCTGACCTACGGCGTGCAGTGCTTCAGCCGCTACCCCG
ACCACATGAAGCAGCACGACTTCTTCAAGTCCGCCATGCCCGAAGGCTACGTCCAGGAGCGCACCATCTT
CTTCAAGGACGACGGCAACTACAAGACCCGCGCCGAGGTGAAGTTCGAGGGCGACACCCTGGTGAACCGC
ATCGAGCTGAAGGGCATCGACTTCAAGGAGGACGGCAACATCCTGGGGCACAAGCTGGAGTACAACTACA
ACAGCCACAACGTCTATATCATGGCCGACAAGCAGAAGAACGGCATCAAGGTGAACTTCAAGATCCGCCA
CAACATCGAGGACGGCAGCGTGCAGCTCGCCGACCACTACCAGCAGAACACCCCCATCGGCGACGGCCCC
GTGCTGCTGCCCGACAACCACTACCTGAGCACCCAGTCCGCCCTGAGCAAAGACCCCAACGAGAAGCGCG
ATCACATGGTCCTGCTGGAGTTCGTGACCGCCGCCGGGATCACTCTCGGCATGGACGAGCTGTACAAGTA
GCGGAGAATTCTACCGGGTAGGGGAGGCGCTTTTCCCAAGGCAGTCTGGAGCATGCGCTTTAGCAGCCCC
GCTGGGCACTTGGCGCTACACAAGTGGCCTCTGGCCTCGCACACATTCCACATCCACCGGTAGGCGCCAA
CCGGCTC
